Addgene plasmid #134899: pUC19-Mu-switch-R-loop
Purpose: Generation and purification of R-loops for in vitro biochemistry
Depositing lab: Andrew Deans. Depositing organization: St. Vincent's Institute. Publication: Branchpoint translocation by fork remodelers as a general mechanism of R-loop removal. Hodson C, van Twest S, Dylewska M, O'Rourke JJ, Tan W, Murphy VJ, Walia M, Abbouche L, Nieminuszczy J, Dunn E, Bythell-Douglas R, Heierhorst J, Niedzwiedz W, Deans AJ. Cell Rep. 2022 Dec 6;41(10):111749. doi: 10.1016/j.celrep.2022.111749. PubMed 36476850.
Backbone
  Vector backbone: pUC19
  Backbone size w/o insert (bp): 2686
  Total vector size (bp): 3070
  Vector type: Synthetic Biology
Growth in bacteria
  Bacterial resistance: Ampicillin, 100 μg/mL
  Growth temperature: 37°C
  Growth strain: DH5alpha
  Copy number: High Copy
Gene/Insert
  Gene/Insert name: mouse IgH switch repeat region
  Species: M. musculus (mouse)
  Insert size (bp): 435
  Promoter: T7
  Cloning method: Restriction Enzyme; 5′ cloning site EcoRI (not destroyed); 3′ cloning site HindIII (not destroyed)
  Sequencing primers: 5′ TAATACGACTCACTATAGGG; 3′ GTGTGAAATTGTTATCCGCT
Terms and licenses: Academic/Nonprofit Terms; Industry Terms: Not Available to Industry
How to cite: pUC19-Mu-switch-R-loop was a gift from Andrew Deans (Addgene plasmid # 134899 ; http://n2t.net/addgene:134899 ; RRID:Addgene_134899)
