[The description below was written by a language model from this plasmid's Addgene catalogue record and pLannotate feature annotations shown in this document.]
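Description:
pUC19-Mu-switch-R-loop is a small (about 3.1 kb) high-copy bacterial plasmid built on the pUC19 cloning backbone and designed as a template for making R-loops in vitro. It is propagated in E. coli through the pUC/ColE1-type origin of replication and selected with ampicillin via the β-lactamase (AmpR) gene and its native promoter. Remnants of the pUC19 lac region are annotated around the cloning site, including a truncated lacZα fragment, the lac promoter, lac operator and CAP binding site. These reflect the backbone rather than any functional role in the intended application. Short fragment hits to lacI, rop and bom also appear in the automated annotation and are probably partial sequence matches, not intact functional elements.

The payload is a roughly 435 bp segment of the mouse immunoglobulin heavy-chain (IgH) mu switch repeat region, inserted between the EcoRI and HindIII sites, both of which are retained. A bacteriophage T7 promoter lies upstream of the insert, and a partial T7 terminator is annotated downstream, so that T7 RNA polymerase can transcribe through the switch repeat. Switch regions are repetitive and G-rich, and they are well known for forming stable RNA:DNA hybrids during transcription, with the nascent RNA annealed to the template strand and the non-template strand displaced. Transcribing this plasmid in vitro is therefore expected to yield a defined plasmid-borne R-loop. The stated purpose is the generation and purification of R-loops for in vitro biochemistry, and the associated work concerns R-loop removal through branchpoint translocation by fork-remodelling enzymes.
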