Features (pLannotate 1.2.2; 13 found; start..end, strand, type, name):
    132..231     +  misc_feature   bom (fragment): basis of mobility region from pBR322
    237..400     -  CDS            lacZα (fragment): LacZα fragment of β-galactosidase; lacZ fragment
    425..443     +  promoter       T7 promoter: promoter for bacteriophage T7 RNA polymerase
    709..764     -  CDS            lacI (fragment): lac repressor; lacI; The lac repressor binds to the lac operator to inhibit transcription in E. coli. This inhibition can be relieved by adding lactose or isopropyl-β-D-thiogalactopyranoside (IPTG).
    779..819     +  terminator     T7 terminator (fragment): transcription terminator for bacteriophage T7 RNA polymerase
    868..884     -  protein_bind   lac operator: The lac repressor binds to the lac operator to inhibit transcription in E. coli. This inhibition can be relieved by adding lactose or isopropyl-β-D-thiogalactopyranoside (IPTG). lac repressor encoded by lacI
    892..922     -  promoter       lac promoter: promoter for the E. coli lac operon
    937..958     -  protein_bind   CAP binding site: CAP binding activates transcription in the presence of cAMP. E. coli catabolite activator protein
    971..1063    -  CDS            lacI (fragment): lac repressor; lacI; The lac repressor binds to the lac operator to inhibit transcription in E. coli. This inhibition can be relieved by adding lactose or isopropyl-β-D-thiogalactopyranoside (IPTG).
   1246..1834    -  rep_origin     ori: high-copy-number ColE1/pMB1/pBR322/pUC origin of replication
   2005..2865    -  CDS            AmpR: β-lactamase; bla; confers resistance to ampicillin, carbenicillin, and related antibiotics
   2866..2970    -  promoter       AmpR promoter: bla
   3065..30      +  CDS            rop (fragment) (across the origin): Rop protein, which maintains plasmids at low copy number; rop
>Addgene plasmid #134899 | pUC19-Mu-switch-R-loop | addgene full sequence | sequence record 382394 | Addgene NGS Result
CGTTTCGGTGATGACGGTGAAAACCTCTGACACATGCAGCTCCCGGAGACGGTCACAGCTTGTCTGTAAG
CGGATGCCGGGAGCAGACAAGCCCGTCAGGGCGCGTCAGCGGGTGTTGGCGGGTGTCGGGGCTGGCTTAA
CTATGCGGCATCAGAGCAGATTGTACTGAGAGTGCACCATATGCGGTGTGAAATACCGCACAGATGCGTA
AGGAGAAAATACCGCATCAGGCGCCATTCGCCATTCAGGCTGCGCAACTGTTGGGAAGGGCGATCGGTGC
GGGCCTCTTCGCTATTACGCCAGCTGGCGAAAGGGGGATGTGCTGCAAGGCGATTAAGTTGGGTAACGCC
AGGGTTTTCCCAGTCACGACGTTGTAAAACGACGGCCAGTGAATTCGTAAAACGACGGCCAGTGAATTGA
GTTCTAATACGACTCACTATAGGGCGAAGAATGCCTCGAGCTTGCAATCGCTAGCTCAATATCCTAACTA
TCATACCTATCACATAATCACTCGACCTAGGGGGGTGCTGGGGTAGGTTAGAGCATGGGAACCAGGCTGG
ACAGCTCTGGAAGGAGCTGAGATATGTGGGGTTGTGGGGAACAGGTTGGACAGCTCTGGGGAGCTAGGGT
AGTTGGGGGTGTGGGGACTAGGCTGGGCAGCTCTACTAGTGCTTTCAACCTTGGCGTAATCATGGTCATA
GCTGTTTCCTTTCCAGTCGGGAAACCTGTCGTGCCAGCTGCATTAATGAATCGGCCAACGCGCGTCTAGA
GTCGACTGAACCCCTTGGGGCCTCTAAACGGGTCTTGAGGGGTTTTTTGGTCGACAAGCTTGGCGTAATC
ATGGTCATAGCTGTTTCCTGTGTGAAATTGTTATCCGCTCACAATTCCACACAACATACGAGCCGGAAGC
ATAAAGTGTAAAGCCTGGGGTGCCTAATGAGTGAGCTAACTCACATTAATTGCGTTGCGCTCACTGCCCG
CTTTCCAGTCGGGAAACCTGTCGTGCCAGCTGCATTAATGAATCGGCCAACGCGCGGGGAGAGGCGGTTT
GCGTATTGGGCGCTCTTCCGCTTCCTCGCTCACTGACTCGCTGCGCTCGGTCGTTCGGCTGCGGCGAGCG
GTATCAGCTCACTCAAAGGCGGTAATACGGTTATCCACAGAATCAGGGGATAACGCAGGAAAGAACATGT
GAGCAAAAGGCCAGCAAAAGGCCAGGAACCGTAAAAAGGCCGCGTTGCTGGCGTTTTTCCATAGGCTCCG
CCCCCCTGACGAGCATCACAAAAATCGACGCTCAAGTCAGAGGTGGCGAAACCCGACAGGACTATAAAGA
TACCAGGCGTTTCCCCCTGGAAGCTCCCTCGTGCGCTCTCCTGTTCCGACCCTGCCGCTTACCGGATACC
TGTCCGCCTTTCTCCCTTCGGGAAGCGTGGCGCTTTCTCATAGCTCACGCTGTAGGTATCTCAGTTCGGT
GTAGGTCGTTCGCTCCAAGCTGGGCTGTGTGCACGAACCCCCCGTTCAGCCCGACCGCTGCGCCTTATCC
GGTAACTATCGTCTTGAGTCCAACCCGGTAAGACACGACTTATCGCCACTGGCAGCAGCCACTGGTAACA
GGATTAGCAGAGCGAGGTATGTAGGCGGTGCTACAGAGTTCTTGAAGTGGTGGCCTAACTACGGCTACAC
TAGAAGAACAGTATTTGGTATCTGCGCTCTGCTGAAGCCAGTTACCTTCGGAAAAAGAGTTGGTAGCTCT
TGATCCGGCAAACAAACCACCGCTGGTAGCGGTGGTTTTTTTGTTTGCAAGCAGCAGATTACGCGCAGAA
AAAAAGGATCTCAAGAAGATCCTTTGATCTTTTCTACGGGGTCTGACGCTCAGTGGAACGAAAACTCACG
TTAAGGGATTTTGGTCATGAGATTATCAAAAAGGATCTTCACCTAGATCCTTTTAAATTAAAAATGAAGT
TTTAAATCAATCTAAAGTATATATGAGTAAACTTGGTCTGACAGTTACCAATGCTTAATCAGTGAGGCAC
CTATCTCAGCGATCTGTCTATTTCGTTCATCCATAGTTGCCTGACTCCCCGTCGTGTAGATAACTACGAT
ACGGGAGGGCTTACCATCTGGCCCCAGTGCTGCAATGATACCGCGAGACCCACGCTCACCGGCTCCAGAT
TTATCAGCAATAAACCAGCCAGCCGGAAGGGCCGAGCGCAGAAGTGGTCCTGCAACTTTATCCGCCTCCA
TCCAGTCTATTAATTGTTGCCGGGAAGCTAGAGTAAGTAGTTCGCCAGTTAATAGTTTGCGCAACGTTGT
TGCCATTGCTACAGGCATCGTGGTGTCACGCTCGTCGTTTGGTATGGCTTCATTCAGCTCCGGTTCCCAA
CGATCAAGGCGAGTTACATGATCCCCCATGTTGTGCAAAAAAGCGGTTAGCTCCTTCGGTCCTCCGATCG
TTGTCAGAAGTAAGTTGGCCGCAGTGTTATCACTCATGGTTATGGCAGCACTGCATAATTCTCTTACTGT
CATGCCATCCGTAAGATGCTTTTCTGTGACTGGTGAGTACTCAACCAAGTCATTCTGAGAATAGTGTATG
CGGCGACCGAGTTGCTCTTGCCCGGCGTCAATACGGGATAATACCGCGCCACATAGCAGAACTTTAAAAG
TGCTCATCATTGGAAAACGTTCTTCGGGGCGAAAACTCTCAAGGATCTTACCGCTGTTGAGATCCAGTTC
GATGTAACCCACTCGTGCACCCAACTGATCTTCAGCATCTTTTACTTTCACCAGCGTTTCTGGGTGAGCA
AAAACAGGAAGGCAAAATGCCGCAAAAAAGGGAATAAGGGCGACACGGAAATGTTGAATACTCATACTCT
TCCTTTTTCAATATTATTGAAGCATTTATCAGGGTTATTGTCTCATGAGCGGATACATATTTGAATGTAT
TTAGAAAAATAAACAAATAGGGGTTCCGCGCACATTTCCCCGAAAAGTGCCACCTGACGTCTAAGAAACC
ATTATTATCATGACATTAACCTATAAAAATAGGCGTATCACGAGGCCCTTTCGTCTCGCG
